>Addgene plasmid #167505 | pFLtR5 | addgene full sequence | sequence record 332638 | Addgene NGS Result
GGTGGCACTTTTCGGGGATCTTCAAATTCCCGTTGCACATAGCCCGGCAATTCCTTTCCCTGCTCTGCCA
TAAGCGCAGCGAATGCCGGGTAATACTCGTCAACGATCTGATAGAGAAGGGTTTGCTCGGGTCGGTGGCT
CTGGTAACGACCAGTATCCCGATCCCGGCTGGCCGTCCTGGCCGCCACATGAGGCATGTTCCGCGTCCTT
GCAATACTGTGTTTACATACAGTCTATCGCTTAGCGGAAAGTTCTTTTACCCTCAGCCGAAATGCCTGCC
GTTGCTAGACATTGCCAGCCAGTGCCCGTCACTCCCGTACTAACTGTCACGAACCCCTGCAATAACTGTC
ACGCCCCCCTGCAATAACTGTCACGAACCCCTGCAATAACTGTCACGCCCCCAAACCTGCAAACCCAGCA
GGGGCGGGGGCTGGCGGGGTGTTGGAAAAATCCATCCATGATTATCTAAGAATAATCCACTAGGCGCGGT
TATCAGCGCCCTTGTGGGGCGCTGCTGCCCTTGCCCAATATGCCCGGCCAGAGGCCGGATAGCTGGTCTA
TTCGCTGCGCTAGGCTACACACCGCCCCACCGCTGCGCGGCAGGGGGAAAGGCGGGCAAAGCCCGCTAAA
CCCCACACCAAACCCCGCAGAAATACGCTGGAGCGCTTTTAGCCGCTTTAGCGGCCTTTCCCCCTACCCG
AAGGGTGGGGGCGCGTGTGCAGCCCCGCAGGGCCTGTCTCGGTCGATCATTCAGCCCGGCTCATCCTTCT
GGCGTGGCGGCAGACCGAACAAGGCGCGGTCGTGGTCGCGTTCAAGGTACGCATCCATTGCCGCCATGAG
CCGATCCTCCGGCCACTCGCTGCTGTTCACCTTGGCCAAAATCATGGCCCCCACCAGCACCTTGCGCCTT
GTTTCGTTCTTGCGCTCTTGCTGCTGTTCCCTTGCCCGCACCCGCTGAATTTCGGCATTGATTCGCGCTC
GTTGTTCTTCGAGCTTGGCCAGCCGATCCGCCGCCTTGTTGCTCCCCTTAACCATCTTGACACCCCATTG
TTAATGTGCTGTCTCGTAGGCTATCATGGAGGCACAGCGGCGGCAATCCCGACCCTACTTTGTAGGGGAG
GGCGCACTTACCGGTTTCTCTTCGAGAAACTGGCCTAACGGCCACCCTTCGGGCGGTGCGCTCTCCGAGG
GCCATTGCATGGAGCCGAAAAGCAAAAGCAACAGCGAGGCAGCATGGCGATTTATCACCTTACGGCGAAA
ACCGGCAGCAGGTCGGGCGGCCAATCGGCCAGGGCCAAGGCCGACTACATCCAGCGCGAAGGCAAGTATG
CCCGCGACATGGATGAAGTCTTGCACGCCGAATCCGGGCACATGCCGGAGTTCGTCGAGCGGCCCGCCGA
CTACTGGGATGCTGCCGACCTGTATGAACGCGCCAATGGGCGGCTGTTCAAGGAGGTCGAATTTGCCCTG
CCGGTCGAGCTGACCCTCGACCAGCAGAAGGCGCTGGCGTCCGAGTTCGCCCAGCACCTGACCGGTGCCG
AGCGCCTGCCGTATACGCTGGCCATCCATGCCGGTGGCGGCGAGAACCCGCACTGCCACCTGATGATCTC
CGAGCGGATCAATGACGGCATCGAGCGGCCCGCCGCTCAGTGGTTCAAGCGGTACAACGGCAAGACCCCG
GAGAAGGGCGGGGCACAGAAGACCGAAGCGCTCAAGCCCAAGGCATGGCTTGAGCAGACCCGCGAGGCAT
GGGCCGACCATGCCAACCGGGCATTAGAGCGGGCTGGCCACGACGCCCGCATTGACCACAGAACACTTGA
GGCGCAGGGCATCGAGCGCCTGCCCGGTGTTCACCTGGGGCCGAACGTGGTGGAGATGGAAGGCCGGGGC
ATCCGCACCGACCGGGCAGACGTGGCCCTGAACATCGACACCGCCAACGCCCAGATCATCGACTTACAGG
AATACCGGGAGGCAATAGACCATGAACGCAATCGACAGAGTGAAGAAATCCAGAGGCATCAACGAGTTAG
CGGAGCAGATCGAACCGCTGGCCCAGAGCATGGCGACACTGGCCGACGAAGCCCGGCAGGTCATGAGCCA
GACCCAGCAGGCCAGCGAGGCGCAGGCGGCGGAGTGGCTGAAAGCCCAGCGCCAGACAGGGGCGGCATGG
GTGGAGCTGGCCAAAGAGTTGCGGGAGGTAGCCGCCGAGGTGAGCAGCGCCGCGCAGAGCGCCCGGAGCG
CGTCGCGGGGGTGGCACTGGAAGCTATGGCTAACCGTGATGCTGGCTTCCATGATGCCTACGGTGGTGCT
GCTGATCGCATCGTTGCTCTTGCTCGACCTGACGCCACTGACAACCGAGGACGGCTCGATCTGGCTGCGC
TTGGTGGCCCGATGAAGAACGACAGGACTTTGCAGGCCATAGGCCGACAGCTCAAGGCCATGGGCTGTGA
GCGCTTCGATATCGGCGTCAGGGACGCCACCACCGGCCAGATGATGAACCGGGAATGGTCAGCCGCCGAA
GTGCTCCAGAACACGCCATGGCTCAAGCGGATGAATGCCCAGGGCAATGACGTGTATATCAGGCCCGCCG
AGCAGGAGCGGCATGGTCTGGTGCTGGTGGACGACCTCAGCGAGTTTGACCTGGATGACATGAAAGCCGA
GGGCCGGGAGCCTGCCCTGGTAGTGGAAACCAGCCCGAAGAACTATCAGGCATGGGTCAAGGTGGCCGAC
GCCGCAGGCGGTGAACTTCGGGGGCAGATTGCCCGGACGCTGGCCAGCGAGTACGACGCCGACCCGGCCA
GCGCCGACAGCCGCCACTATGGCCGCTTGGCGGGCTTCACCAACCGCAAGGACAAGCACACCACCCGCGC
CGGTTATCAGCCGTGGGTGCTGCTGCGTGAATCCAAGGGCAAGACCGCCACCGCTGGCCCGGCGCTGGTG
CAGCAGGCTGGCCAGCAGATCGAGCAGGCCCAGCGGCAGCAGGAGAAGGCCCGCAGGCTGGCCAGCCTCG
AACTGCCCGAGCGGCAGCTTAGCCGCCACCGGCGCACGGCGCTGGACGAGTACCGCAGCGAGATGGCCGG
GCTGGTCAAGCGCTTCGGTGATGACCTCAGCAAGTGCGACTTTATCGCCGCGCAGAAGCTGGCCAGCCGG
GGCCGCAGTGCCGAGGAAATCGGCAAGGCCATGGCCGAGGCCAGCCCAGCGCTGGCAGAGCGCAAGCCCG
GCCACGAAGCGGATTACATCGAGCGCACCGTCAGCAAGGTCATGGGTCTGCCCAGCGTCCAGCTTGCGCG
GGCCGAGCTGGCACGGGCACCGGCACCCCGCCAGCGAGGCATGGACAGGGGCGGGCCAGATTTCAGCATG
TAGTGCTTGCGTTGGTACTCACGCCTGTTATACTATGAGTACTCACGCACAGAAGGGGGTTTTATGGAAT
ACGAAAAAAGCGCTTCAGGGTCGGTCTACCTGATCAAAAGTGACAAGGGCTATTGGTTGCCCGGTGGCTT
TGGTTATACGTCAAACAAGGCCGAGGCTGGCCGCTTTTCAGTCGCTGATATGGCCAGCCTTAACCTTGAC
GGCTGCACCTTGTCCTTGTTCCGCGAAGACAAGCCTTTCGGCCCCGGCAAGTTTCTCGGTGACTGATATG
AAAGACCAAAAGGACAAGCAGACCGGCGACCTGCTGGCCAGCCCTGACGCTGTACGCCAAGCGCGATATG
CCGAGCGCATGAAGGCCAAAGGGATGCGTCAGCGCAAGTTCTGGCTGACCGACGACGAATACGAGGCGCT
GCGCGAGTGCCTGGAAGAACTCAGAGCGGCGCAGGGCGGGGGTAGTGACCCCGCCAGCGCCTAACCACCA
ACTGCCTGCAAAGGAGGCAATCAATGGCTACCCATAAGCCTATCAATATTCTGGAGGCGTTCGCAGCAGC
GCCGCCACCGCTGGACTACGTTTTGCCCAACATGGTGGCCGGTACGGTCGGGGCGCTGGTGTCGCCCGGT
GGTGCCGGTAAATCCATGCTGGCCCTGCAACTGGCCGCACAGATTGCAGGCGGGCCGGATCTGCTGGAGG
TGGGCGAACTGCCCACCGGCCCGGTGATCTACCTGCCCGCCGAAGACCCGCCCACCGCTATTCATCACCG
CCTGCACGCCCTTGGGGCGCACCTCAGCGCCGAGGAACGGCAAGCCGTGGCTGACGGCCTGCTGATCCAG
CCGCTGATCGGCAGCCTGCCCAACATCATGGCCCCGGAGTGGTTCGACGGCCTCAAGCGCGCCGCCGAGG
GCCGCCGCCTGATGGTGCTGGACACGCTGCGCCGGTTCCACATCGAGGAAGAAAACGCCAGCGGCCCCAT
GGCCCAGGTCATCGGTCGCATGGAGGCCATCGCCGCCGATACCGGGTGCTCTATCGTGTTCCTGCACCAT
GCCAGCAAGGGCGCGGCCATGATGGGCGCAGGCGACCAGCAGCAGGCCAGCCGGGGCAGCTCGGTACTGG
TCGATAACATCCGCTGGCAGTCCTACCTGTCGAGCATGACCAGCGCCGAGGCCGAGGAATGGGGTGTGGA
CGACGACCAGCGCCGGTTCTTCGTCCGCTTCGGTGTGAGCAAGGCCAACTATGGCGCACCGTTCGCTGAT
CGGTGGTTCAGGCGGCATGACGGCGGGGTGCTCAAGCCCGCCGTGCTGGAGAGGCAGCGCAAGAGCAAGG
GGGTGCCCCGTGGTGAAGCCTAAGAACAAGCACAGCCTCAGCCACGTCCGGCACGACCCGGCGCACTGTC
TGGCCCCCGGCCTGTTCCGTGCCCTCAAGCGGGGCGAGCGCAAGCGCAGCAAGCTGGACGTGACGTATGA
CTACGGCGACGGCAAGCGGATCGAGTTCAGCGGCCCGGAGCCGCTGGGCGCTGATGATCTGCGCATCCTG
CAAGGGCTGGTGGCCATGGCTGGGCCTAATGGCCTAGTGCTTGGCCCGGAACCCAAGACCGAAGGCGGAC
GGCAGCTCCGGCTGTTCCTGGAACCCAAGTGGGAGGCCGTCACCGCTGATGCCATGGTGGTCAAAGGTAG
CTATCGGGCGCTGGCAAAGGAAATCGGGGCAGAGGTCGATAGTGGTGGGGCGCTCAAGCACATACAGGAC
TGCATCGAGCGCCTTTGGAAGGTATCCATCATCGCCCAGAATGGCCGCAAGCGGCAGGGGTTTCGGCTGC
TGTCGGAGTACGCCAGCGACGAGGCGGACGGGCGCCTGTACGTGGCCCTGAACCCCTTGATCGCGCAGGC
CGTCATGGGTGGCGGCCAGCATGTGCGCATCAGCATGGACGAGGTGCGGGCGCTGGACAGCGAAACCGCC
CGCCTGCTGCACCAGCGGCTGTGTGGCTGGATCGACCCCGGCAAAACCGGCAAGGCTTCCATAGATACCT
TGTGCGGCTATGTCTGGCCGTCAGAGGCCAGTGGTTCGACCATGCGCAAGCGCCGCCAGCGGGTGCGCGA
GGCGTTGCCGGAGCTGGTCGCGCTGGGCTGGACGGTAACCGAGTTCGCGGCGGGCAAGTACGACATCACC
CGGCCCAAGGCGGCAGGCTGACCCCCCCCACTCTATTGTAAACAAGACATTTTTATCTTTTATATTCAAT
GGCTTATTTTCCTGCTAATTGGTAATACCATGAAAAATACCATGCTCAGAAAAGGCTTAACAATATTTTG
AAAAATTGCCTACTGAGCGCTGCCGCACAGCTCCATAGCGTTTAAGGGCACCAATAACTGCCTTAAAAAA
ATTACGCCCCGCCCTGCCACTCATCGCAGTACGGCCTATTGGTTAAAAAATGAGCTGATTTAACAAAAAT
TTAACGCGAATTTTAACAAAATATTAACGCTTACAATTTCCATTCGCCATTCAGGCTGCGCAACTGTTGG
GAAGGGCGATCGGTGCGGGCCTCTTCGCTATTACGCCAGCTGGCGAAAGGGGGATGTGCTGCAAGGCGAT
TAAGTTGGGTAACGCCAGGGTTTTCCCAGTCACGACGTTGTAAAACGACGGCCAGTGACTTCTGTTGAGT
TAAGAACGAGTATCGAGATGGCACATAGCCTTGCTCAAATTGGAATCAGGTTTGTGCCAATACCAGTAGA
AACAGACGAAGAATCCATGGTTAAGACCCACTTTCACATTTAAGTTGTTTTTCTAATCCGCATATGATCA
ATTCAAGGCCGAATAAGAAGGCTGGCTCTGCACCTTGGTGATCAAATAATTCGATAGCTTGTCGTAATAA
TGGCGGCATACTATCAGTAGTAGGTGTTTCCCTTTCTTCTTTAGCGACTTGATGCTCTTGATCTTCCAAT
ACGCAACCTAAAGTAAAATGCCCCACAGCGCTGAGTGCATATAATGCATTCTCTAGTGAAAAACCTTGTT
GGCATAAAAAGGCTAATTGATTTTCGAGAGTTTCATACTGTTTTTCTGTAGGCCGTGTACCTAAATGTAC
TTTTGCTCCATCGCGATGACTTAGTAAAGCACATCTAAAACTTTTAGCGTTATTACGTAAAAAATCTTGC
CAGCTTTCCCCTTCTAAAGGGCAAAAGTGAGTATGGTGCCTATCTAACATCTCAATGGCTAAGGCGTCGA
GCAAAGCCCGCTTATTTTTTACATGCCAATACAATGTAGGCTGCTCTACACCTAGCTTCTGGGCGAGTTT
ACGGGTTGTTAAACCTTCGATTCCGACCTCATTAAGCAGCTCTAATGCGCTGTTAATCACTTTACTTTTA
TCTAATCTAGACATATTCACCACCCTGAATTGACTCTCTTCCGGGCGCTATCATGCCATACCGCGAAAGG
TTTTGCGCCATTCGATGGTGTCCGGGATCTCGACGCTCTCCCTTATGCGACTCCTGCATTAGGAAATGGC
GTATCACGAGGCAGAATTTCAGATAAAAAAAATCCTTAGCTTTCGCTAAGGATGATTTCTGGAATTCGCG
GCCGCTTCTAGAGTCCCTATCAGTGATAGAGATTGACATCCCTATCAGTGATAGAGATACTGAGCACACC
CTGTAGGAACTGGGAAGAGCGCAGATTAAAGAGGAGAAATACTAGATGGCTTCCTCCGAAGACGTTATCA
AAGAGTTCATGCGTTTCAAAGTTCGTATGGAAGGTTCCGTTAACGGTCACGAGTTCGAAATCGAAGGTGA
AGGTGAAGGTCGTCCGTACGAAGGTACCCAGACCGCTAAACTGAAAGTTACCAAAGGTGGTCCGCTGCCG
TTCGCTTGGGACATCCTGTCCCCGCAGTTCCAGTACGGTTCCAAAGCTTACGTTAAACACCCGGCTGACA
TCCCGGACTACCTGAAACTGTCCTTCCCGGAAGGTTTCAAATGGGAACGTGTTATGAACTTCGAAGACGG
TGGTGTTGTTACCGTTACCCAGGACTCCTCCCTGCAAGACGGTGAGTTCATCTACAAAGTTAAACTGCGT
GGTACCAACTTCCCGTCCGACGGTCCGGTTATGCAGAAAAAAACCATGGGTTGGGAAGCTTCCACCGAAC
GTATGTACCCGGAAGACGGTGCTCTGAAAGGTGAAATCAAAATGCGTCTGAAACTGAAAGACGGTGGTCA
CTACGACGCTGAAGTTAAAACCACCTACATGGCTAAAAAACCGGTTCAGCTGCCGGGTGCTTACAAAACC
GACATCAAACTGGACATCACCTCCCACAACGAAGACTACACCATCGTTGAACAGTACGAACGTGCTGAAG
GTCGTCACTCCACCGGTGCTTAATAACGCTGATAGTGCTAGTGTAGATCGCGCTTTCCAGTCGGGAAACC
TGTCGTGCCAGCTGCATTAATGAATCGGCCAACGCGCGGGGAGAGGCGGTTTGCGTATTGGGCGCATGCA
TAAAAACTGTTGTAATTCATTAAGCATTCTGCCGACATGGAATCCATCACAAACGGCATGATGAACCTGA
ATCGCCAGCGGCATCAGCACCTTGTCGCCTTGCGTATAATATTTGCCCATGGACGCACACCGTGGAAACG
GATGAAGGCACGAACCCAGTTGACATAAGCCTGTTCGGTTCGTAAACTGTAATGCAAGTAGCGTATGCGC
TCACGCAACTGGTCCAGAACCTTGACCGAACGCAGCGGTGGTAACGGCGCAGTGGCGGTTTTCATGGCTT
GTTATGACTGTTTTTTTGTACAGTCTATGCCTCGGGCATCCAAGCAGCAAGCGCGTTACGCCGTGGGTCG
ATGTTTGATGTTATGGAGCAGCAACGATGTTACGCAGCAGCAACGATGTTACGCAGCAGGGCAGTCGCCC
TAAAACAAAGTTAGGTGGCTCAAGTATGGGCATCATTCGCACATGTAGGCTCGGCCCTGACCAAGTCAAA
TCCATGCGGGCTGCTCTTGATCTTTTCGGTCGTGAGTTCGGAGACGTAGCCACCTACTCCCAACATCAGC
CGGACTCCGATTACCTCGGGAACTTGCTCCGTAGTAAGACATTCATCGCGCTTGCTGCCTTCGACCAAGA
AGCGGTTGTTGGCGCTCTCGCGGCTTACGTTCTGCCCAAGTTTGAGCAGCCGCGTAGTGAGATCTATATC
TATGATCTCGCAGTCTCCGGAGAGCACCGGAGGCAGGGCATTGCCACCGCGCTCATCAATCTCCTCAAGC
ATGAGGCCAACGCGCTTGGTGCTTATGTGATCTACGTGCAAGCAGATTACGGTGACGATCCCGCAGTGGC
TCTCTATACAAAGTTGGGCATACGGGAAGAAGTGATGCACTTTGATATCGACCCAAGTACCGCCACCTAA
CAATTCGTTCAAGCCGAGATCGGCTTCCCGGCCGCGGAGTTGTTCGGTAAATTGTCACAACGCCGCA
Features (pLannotate 1.2.2; 24 found; start..end, strand, type, name):
    330..724     -  rep_origin     RSF1010 oriV: replication origin of the broad-host-range plasmid RSF1010; requires the RSF1010 RepA/B/C proteins for replication (Scholz et al., 1989)
    754..1035    -  CDS            mobC: MOBC_ECOLX - Protein predicted: Swiss-Prot protein existence level 4. This protein is essential to promote the specific transfer of the plasmid in the presence of conjugative plasmids. From Escherichia coli.
   1066..1153    +  oriT           RSF1010 oriT: origin of transfer of the broad-host-range plasmid RSF1010 (Scholz et al., 1989)
   1982..2392    +  CDS            mobB: MOBB2_ECOLX - Protein predicted: Swiss-Prot protein existence level 4. This protein is essential to promote the specific transfer of the plasmid in the presence of conjugative plasmids. From Escherichia coli.
   2392..3363    +  CDS            RSF1010 RepB: replication protein B of the broad-host-range plasmid RSF1010 (Scholz et al., 1989); repB
   3806..3880    +  ncRNA          Plasmid R1162: Accession: RF00043 - R1162-like plasmid antisense RNA
   3874..4710    +  CDS            repA: REPJ_ECOLX - Experimental evidence at protein level: Swiss-Prot protein existence level 1. This protein is involved in regulating the plasmid copy- number. Increasing the level of this protein results in a higher plasmid copy-number. From Escherichia coli.
   4700..5551    +  CDS            RSF1010 RepC (fragment): replication protein C of the broad-host-range plasmid RSF1010 (Scholz et al., 1989); repC
   5741..5772    -  CDS            CmR (fragment): chloramphenicol acetyltransferase confers resistance to chloramphenicol
   5772..5849    +  rep_origin     M13 ori (fragment): M13 bacteriophage origin of replication; arrow indicates direction of (+) strand synthesis
   5853..6008    -  CDS            lacZα (fragment): LacZα fragment of β-galactosidase; lacZ fragment
   6009..6089    +  terminator     λ tL3 terminator (fragment): transcription terminator tL3 from phage λ
   6111..6734    -  CDS            TetR: tetracycline repressor TetR; tetR from transposon Tn10; TetR binds to the tetracycline operator tetO to inhibit transcription. This inhibition can be relieved by adding tetracycline or doxycycline.
   6735..6812    -  promoter       lacI promoter: lacI
   6820..6855    -  CDS            TcR (fragment): tetracycline efflux protein; tet; confers resistance to tetracycline
   6876..6919    -  terminator     bacterial terminator: putative bacterial transcription terminator
   6922..6943    +  misc_feature   BioBrick prefix: BioBrick prefix for parts that do not start with "ATG"
   6944..6962    +  protein_bind   tet operator: tetO; bacterial operator O2 for the tetR and tetA genes tetracycline repressor TetR
   6968..6987    +  promoter       H1-2O2 promoter (fragment): doxycycline-inducible variant of the human H1 RNA promoter (Henriksen et al., 2007)
   7046..7720    +  CDS            mRFP1: mRFP1 is a basic (constitutively fluorescent) red fluorescent protein published in 2002, derived from Discosoma sp.. It is reported to be a somewhat slowly-maturing monomer with low acid sensitivity.
   7751..7835    -  CDS            lacI (fragment): lac repressor; lacI; The lac repressor binds to the lac operator to inhibit transcription in E. coli. This inhibition can be relieved by adding lactose or isopropyl-β-D-thiogalactopyranoside (IPTG).
   7846..7962    -  CDS            CmR (fragment): chloramphenicol acetyltransferase; cat; confers resistance to chloramphenicol
   8000..8028    +  promoter       Pc promoter: intI1 (promoter lies within the coding sequence); class 1 integron promoter
   8217..8750    +  CDS            GmR: gentamycin acetyltransferase; aacC1; confers resistance to gentamycin
