[The description below was written by a language model from this plasmid's Addgene catalogue record and pLannotate feature annotations shown in this document.]
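Description:
pFLtR5 is a broad-host-range bacterial expression vector of about 8.8 kb, built on the RSF1010 replicon as part of a plasmid toolbox for controlled gene expression across the Proteobacteria. Replication depends on the RSF1010 oriV together with the plasmid-encoded RepA, RepB and RepC proteins, an arrangement that makes replication largely independent of host factors and allows maintenance in many Gram-negative species at low copy number. The backbone also retains the RSF1010 oriT and the mobB and mobC mobilisation genes, so the plasmid can be transferred by conjugation when a helper conjugative system is present. Selection is by gentamicin, conferred by the aacC1 acetyltransferase gene, which lies downstream of a class 1 integron Pc promoter.

The payload is a tetracycline-regulated reporter module. TetR from Tn10 is encoded on the reverse strand immediately downstream of an annotated lacI promoter and is followed by a λ tL3 terminator fragment. In the opposite direction, separated by a bacterial terminator and a BioBrick prefix, the PLtetO-1 promoter drives mRFP1. The feature table picks this promoter up only as a tet operator plus a short match to a tetO-containing H1 promoter variant, which is best read as an annotation artefact of the operator sequences. TetR binding to tetO represses mRFP1 transcription, and tetracycline-class inducers relieve that repression, giving a red fluorescent readout of induction. Several short fragments annotated as CmR, lacZα, M13 ori, TcR and lacI appear to be nonfunctional remnants of assembly. The construct serves to characterise TetR/PLtetO-1 performance in different hosts, and presumably as a template in which mRFP1 can be exchanged for a gene of interest.
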