Addgene plasmid #167505: pFLtR5
Purpose: Broad-Host range expression vector, RSF1010 origin, TetR repressor, PLtetO-1 promoter, mRFP, Gentamicin Resistance Marker.
Depositing lab: Christopher Reisch. Depositing organization: University of Florida. Publication: A plasmid toolbox for controlled gene expression across the Proteobacteria. Schuster LA, Reisch CR. Nucleic Acids Res. 2021 Jun 14. pii: 6298615. doi: 10.1093/nar/gkab496. PubMed 34125913.
Backbone
  Vector backbone: pFLtR5
  Vector type: Bacterial Expression, Synthetic Biology
Growth in bacteria
  Bacterial resistance: Gentamicin, 10 μg/mL
  Growth temperature: 37°C
  Growth strain: DH5alpha
  Copy number: Low Copy
Gene/Insert
  Gene/Insert name: TetR-RFP
  Species: Synthetic
  Promoter: PLtetO-1
  Cloning method: Ligation Independent Cloning
Terms and licenses: Academic/Nonprofit Terms; Industry Terms: Not Available to Industry
How to cite: pFLtR5 was a gift from Christopher Reisch (Addgene plasmid # 167505 ; http://n2t.net/addgene:167505 ; RRID:Addgene_167505)
